>Addgene plasmid #167825 | miniTol2 x EF1a_EKAREN4 + PGK-blast | addgene full sequence | sequence record 330686 | Addgene NGS Result
GGGCGAATTGGGCCCAGAGGTGTAAAGTACTTGAGTAATTTTACTTGATTACTGTACTTAAGTATTATTT
TTGGGGATTTTTACTTTACTTGAGTACAATTAAAAATCAATACTTTTACTTTTACTTAATTACATTTTTT
TAGAAAAAAAAGTACTTTTTACTCCTTACAATTTTATTTACAGTCAAAAAGTACTTATTTTTTGGAGATC
ACTTCATTCTATTTTCCCTTGCTATTACCAAACCAATTGAATTGCGCTGATGCCCAGTTTAATTTAAATA
GATCTGGCTCCGGTGCCCGTCAGTGGGCAGAGCGCACATCGCCCACAGTCCCCGAGAAGTTGGGGGGAGG
GGTCGGCAATTGAACCGGTGCCTAGAGAAGGTGGCGCGGGGTAAACTGGGAAAGTGATGTCGTGTACTGG
CTCCGCCTTTTTCCCGAGGGTGGGGGAGAACCGTATATAAGTGCAGTAGTCGCCGTGAACGTTCTTTTTC
GCAACGGGTTTGCCGCCAGAACACAGGTAAGTGCCGTGTGTGGTTCCCGCGGGCCTGGCCTCTTTACGGG
TTATGGCCCTTGCGTGCCTTGAATTACTTCCACCTGGCTCCAGTACGTGATTCTTGATCCCGAGCTGGAG
CCAGGGGCGGGCCTTGCGCTTTAGGAGCCCCTTCGCCTCGTGCTTGAGTTGAGGCCTGGCCTGGGCGCTG
GGGCCGCCGCGTGCGAATCTGGTGGCACCTTCGCGCCTGTCTCGCTGCTTTCGATAAGTCTCTAGCCATT
TAAAATTTTTGATGACCTGCTGCGACGCTTTTTTTCTGGCAAGATAGTCTTGTAAATGCGGGCCAGGATC
TGCACACTGGTATTTCGGTTTTTGGGGCCGCGGGCGGCGACGGGGCCCGTGCGTCCCAGCGCACATGTTC
GGCGAGGCGGGGCCTGCGAGCGCGGCCACCGAGAATCGGACGGGGGTAGTCTCAAGCTGGCCGGCCTGCT
CTGGTGCCTGGCCTCGCGCCGCCGTGTATCGCCCCGCCCTGGGCGGCAAGGCTGGCCCGGTCGGCACCAG
TTGCGTGAGCGGAAAGATGGCCGCTTCCCGGCCCTGCTCCAGGGGGCTCAAAATGGAGGACGCGGCGCTC
GGGAGAGCGGGCGGGTGAGTCACCCACACAAAGGAAAGGGGCCTTTCCGTCCTCAGCCGTCGCTTCATGT
GACTCCACGGAGTACCGGGCGCCGTCCAGGCACCTCGATTAGTTCTGGAGCTTTTGGAGTACGTCGTCTT
TAGGTTGGGGGGAGGGGTTTTATGCGATGGAGTTTCCCCACACTGAGTGGGTGGAGACTGAAGTTAGGCC
AGCTTGGCACTTGATGTAATTCTCCTTGGAATTTGCCCTTTTTGAGTTTGGATCTTGGTTCATTCTCAAG
CCTCAGACAGTGGTTCAAAGTTTTTTTCTTCCATTTCAGGTGTCGTGAGGATCCCCCGGGCTGCAGGAAT
TCGGCGCGCCACGCGTACCGATAGCTTCGAATTCTGCAGTCGACGATATCACTAGTCTCGAGCATTTTGG
CAAAGAATTCGGCATGGTGAGCAAGGGCGAGGAGCTGTTCACCGGGGTGGTGCCCATCCTGGTCGAGCTG
GACGGCGACGTAAACGGCCACAAGTTCAGCGTGTCCGGCGAGGGCGAGGGCGATGCCACCTACGGCAAGC
TGACCCTGAAGCTTCTATGCACCACCGGCAAGCTGCCCGTGCCCTGGCCCACCCTCGTGACCACCCTGGG
CTACGGCCTGCAGTGCTTCGCCCGCTACCCCGACCACATGAAGCAGCACGACTTCTTCAAGTCCGCCATG
CCCGAAGGCTACGTCCAGGAGCGCACCATCTTCTTCAAGGACGACGGCAACTACAAGACCCGCGCCGAGG
TGAAGTTCGAGGGCGACACCCTGGTGAACCGCATCGAGCTGAAGGGCATCGACTTCAAGGAGGACGGCAA
CATCCTGGGGCACAAGCTGGAGTACAACTACAACAGCCACAACGTCTATATCACCGCCGACAAGCAGAAG
AACGGCATCAAGGCCAACTTCAAGATCCGCCACAACATCGAGGACGGCGGCGTGCAGCTCGCCGACCACT
ACCAGCAGAACACCCCCATCGGCGACGGCCCCGTGCTGCTGCCCGACAACCACTACCTGAGCTACCAGTC
CGCCCTGTTCAAAGACCCCAACGAGAAGCGCGATCACATGGTCCTGCTGGAGTTCCTGACCGCCGCCGGG
ATCACTGAGGGCATGAACGAGCTGTACCTCGAGATGGCGGACGAGGAGAAGCTGCCGCCCGGCTGGGAGA
AGCGCATGAGCCGCAGCTCAGGCCGAGTGTACTACTTCAACCACATCACTAACGCCAGCCAGTGGGAGCG
GCCCAGCGGCAACAGCAGCAGTGGTGGCAAAAACGGGCAGGGGGAGCCTGCCAGGGGTACCAGTGCTGGT
GGTAGTGCTGGTGGTAGTGCTGGTGGTAGTGCTGGTGGTAGTGCTGGTGGTTCCGGCAGTGCTGGTGGTA
GTGCTGGTGGTAGTACCAGTGCTGGTGGTAGTGCTGGTGGTAGTGCTGGTGGTAGTGCTGGTGGTAGTGC
TGGTGGTTCCGGCAGTGCTGGTGGTAGTGCTGGTGGTAGTACCAGTGCTGGTGGTAGTGCTGGTGGTAGT
GCTGGTGGTAGTGCTGGTGGTAGTGCTGGTGGTTCCGGCAGTGCTGGTGGTAGTGCTGGTGGTAGTACCA
GTGCTGGTGGTAGTGCTGGTGGTAGTGCTGGTGGTAGTGCTGGTGGTAGTGCTGGTGGTTCCGGACCAGA
TGTCCCTAGAACTCCAGTGGATCCAGCATGGCTGTCATTCCAATTTCCGGGCGGCCGCATGGTGAGTAAA
GGGGAAGAACTGTTTACTGGCGTGGTGCCAATTCTGGTCGAACTGGATGGAGATGTAAATGGGCATAAAT
TTAGTGTGTCTGGAGAAGGGGAAGGAGACGCTACATATGGGAAACTGACACTGAAATTTATTTGTACTAC
TGGAAAACTGCCTGTGCCTTGGCCTACACTCGTGACAACCCTGTCTTGGGGAGTGCAGTGTTTTGCCCGG
TATCCTGATCATATGAAACAGCATGATTTTTTCAAATCTGCCATGCCTGAGGGATATGTCCAGGAACGGA
CAATTTTCTTTAAAGATGATGGGAATTATAAAACACGGGCCGAAGTGAAATTTGAAGGGGATACACTGGT
GAATCGGATTGAACTGAAAGGAATTGATTTTAAAGAAGATGGGAATATTCTGGGCCATAAACTGGAATAT
AATTATTTCAGCGATAATGTCTACATTACAGCCGATAAACAGAAGAATGGGATTAAAGCCAATTTTAAAA
TTCGGCATAATATTGAAGATGGAGGGGTGCAGCTCGCCGATCATTATCAGCAGAATACACCTATTGGGGA
TGGGCCTGTGCTGCTGCCTGATAATCATTATCTGAGCACACAGTCTGCCCTGAGCAAGGACCCTAATGAA
AAGCGGGACCATATGGTCCTGCTGGAATTTCTGACTGCCGCCGGCATTACACTCGGGATGGATGAACTGT
CTAGACCTAAGAAGAAGCGTAAGGTGTAAGTCGACGGTCGAGTCGAGACGCTAGCCACCGGTCGTTAACA
TTAAGCTAGAACTATAGTGAGTCGTATTACGTAGATCCAGACATGATAAGATACATTGATGAGTTTGGAC
AAACCACAACTAGAATGCAGTGAAAAAAATGCTTTATTTGTGAAATTTGTGATGCTATTGCTTTATTTGT
AACCATTATAAGCTGCAATAAACAAGTTAACAACGCCGGCCATCGATATGTTTAAACTCAGGTTCAGGGG
GAGGTGTCGGGTAGGGGAGGCGCTTTTCCCAAGGCAGTCTGGAGCATGCGCTTTAGCAGCCCCGCTGGGC
ACTTGGCGCTACACAAGTGGCCTCTGGCCTCGCACACATTCCACATCCACCGGTAGGCGCCAACCGGCTC
CGTTCTTTGGTGGCCCCTTCGCGCCACCTTCTACTCCTCCCCTAGTCAGGAAGTTCCCCCCCGCCCCGCA
GCTCGCGTCGTGCAGGACGTGACAAATGGAAGTAGCACGTCTCACTAGTCTCGTGCAGATGGACAGCACC
GCTGAGCAATGGAAGCGGGTAGGCCTTTGGGGCAGCGGCCAATAGCAGCTTTGCTCCTTCGCTTTCTGGG
CTCAGAGGCTGGGAAGGGGTGGGTCCGGGGGCGGGCTCAGGGGCGGGCTCAGGGGCGGGGCGGGCGCCCG
AAGGTCCTCCGGAGGCCCGGCATTCTGCACGCTTCAAAAGCGCACGTCTGCCGCGCTGTTCTCCTCTTCC
TCATCTCCGGGCCTTTCGACCTGCAGCCTGTTGACAATTAATCATCGGCATAGTATATCGGCATAGTATA
ATACGACAAGGTGAGGAACTAAACCATGGCCAAGCCTTTGTCTCAAGAAGAATCCACCCTCATTGAAAGA
GCAACGGCTACAATCAACAGCATCCCCATCTCTGAAGACTACAGCGTCGCCAGCGCAGCTCTCTCTAGCG
ACGGCCGCATCTTCACTGGTGTCAATGTATATCATTTTACTGGGGGACCTTGTGCAGAACTCGTGGTGCT
GGGCACTGCTGCTGCTGCGGCAGCTGGCAACCTGACTTGTATCGTCGCGATCGGAAATGAGAACAGGGGC
ATCTTGAGCCCCTGCGGACGGTGCCGACAGGTGCTTCTCGATCTGCATCCTGGGATCAAAGCCATAGTGA
AGGACAGTGATGGACAGCCGACGGCAGTTGGGATTCGTGAATTGCTGCCCTCTGGTTATGTGTGGGAGGG
CTAACCCGGGAGATGGGGGAGGCTAACTGAGCTCTAGAGCTCGCTGATCAGCCTCGACTGTGCCTTCTAG
TTGCCAGCCATCTGTTGTTTGCCCCTCCCCCGTGCCTTCCTTGACCCTGGAAGGTGCCACTCCCACTGTC
CTTTCCTAATAAAATGAGGAAATTGCATCGCATTGTCTGAGTAGGTGTCATTCTATTCTGGGGGGTGGGG
TGGGGCAGGACAGCAAGGGGGAGGATTGGGAAGACAATAGCAGGCATGCTGGGGATGCGGTGGGCTCTAT
GGCTTCTGAGGTTAATTAAGCTTAAACAAGAATCTCTAGTTTTCTTTCTTGCTTTTACTTTTACTTCCTT
AATACTCAAGTACAATTTTAATGGAGTACTTTTTTACTTTTACTCAAGTAAGATTCTAGCCAGATACTTT
TACTTTTAATTGAGTAAAATTTTCCCTAAGTACTTGTACTTTCACTTGAGTAAAATTTTTGAGTACTTTT
TACACCTCTGCTCGACCATATGGGAGAGCTCCCAACGCGTTGGATGCATAGCTTGAGTATTCTATAGTGT
CACCTAAATAGCTTGGCGTAATCATGGTCATAGCTGTTTCCTGTGTGAAATTGTTATCCGCTCACAATTC
CACACAACATACGAGCCGGAAGCATAAAGTGTAAAGCCTGGGGTGCCTAATGAGTGAGCTAACTCACATT
AATTGCGTTGCGCTCACTGCCCGCTTTCCAGTCGGGAAACCTGTCGTGCCAGCTGCATTAATGAATCGGC
CAACGCGCGGGGAGAGGCGGTTTGCGTATTGGGCGCTCTTCCGCTTCCTCGCTCACTGACTCGCTGCGCT
CGGTCGTTCGGCTGCGGCGAGCGGTATCAGCTCACTCAAAGGCGGTAATACGGTTATCCACAGAATCAGG
GGATAACGCAGGAAAGAACATGTGAGCAAAAGGCCAGCAAAAGGCCAGGAACCGTAAAAAGGCCGCGTTG
CTGGCGTTTTTCCATAGGCTCCGCCCCCCTGACGAGCATCACAAAAATCGACGCTCAAGTCAGAGGTGGC
GAAACCCGACAGGACTATAAAGATACCAGGCGTTTCCCCCTGGAAGCTCCCTCGTGCGCTCTCCTGTTCC
GACCCTGCCGCTTACCGGATACCTGTCCGCCTTTCTCCCTTCGGGAAGCGTGGCGCTTTCTCATAGCTCA
CGCTGTAGGTATCTCAGTTCGGTGTAGGTCGTTCGCTCCAAGCTGGGCTGTGTGCACGAACCCCCCGTTC
AGCCCGACCGCTGCGCCTTATCCGGTAACTATCGTCTTGAGTCCAACCCGGTAAGACACGACTTATCGCC
ACTGGCAGCAGCCACTGGTAACAGGATTAGCAGAGCGAGGTATGTAGGCGGTGCTACAGAGTTCTTGAAG
TGGTGGCCTAACTACGGCTACACTAGAAGAACAGTATTTGGTATCTGCGCTCTGCTGAAGCCAGTTACCT
TCGGAAAAAGAGTTGGTAGCTCTTGATCCGGCAAACAAACCACCGCTGGTAGCGGTGGTTTTTTTGTTTG
CAAGCAGCAGATTACGCGCAGAAAAAAAGGATCTCAAGAAGATCCTTTGATCTTTTCTACGGGGTCTGAC
GCTCAGTGGAACGAAAACTCACGTTAAGGGATTTTGGTCATGAGATTATCAAAAAGGATCTTCACCTAGA
TCCTTTTAAATTAAAAATGAAGTTTTAAATCAATCTAAAGTATATATGAGTAAACTTGGTCTGACAGTTA
CCAATGCTTAATCAGTGAGGCACCTATCTCAGCGATCTGTCTATTTCGTTCATCCATAGTTGCCTGACTC
CCCGTCGTGTAGATAACTACGATACGGGAGGGCTTACCATCTGGCCCCAGTGCTGCAATGATACCGCGAG
ACCCACGCTCACCGGCTCCAGATTTATCAGCAATAAACCAGCCAGCCGGAAGGGCCGAGCGCAGAAGTGG
TCCTGCAACTTTATCCGCCTCCATCCAGTCTATTAATTGTTGCCGGGAAGCTAGAGTAAGTAGTTCGCCA
GTTAATAGTTTGCGCAACGTTGTTGCCATTGCTACAGGCATCGTGGTGTCACGCTCGTCGTTTGGTATGG
CTTCATTCAGCTCCGGTTCCCAACGATCAAGGCGAGTTACATGATCCCCCATGTTGTGCAAAAAAGCGGT
TAGCTCCTTCGGTCCTCCGATCGTTGTCAGAAGTAAGTTGGCCGCAGTGTTATCACTCATGGTTATGGCA
GCACTGCATAATTCTCTTACTGTCATGCCATCCGTAAGATGCTTTTCTGTGACTGGTGAGTACTCAACCA
AGTCATTCTGAGAATAGTGTATGCGGCGACCGAGTTGCTCTTGCCCGGCGTCAATACGGGATAATACCGC
GCCACATAGCAGAACTTTAAAAGTGCTCATCATTGGAAAACGTTCTTCGGGGCGAAAACTCTCAAGGATC
TTACCGCTGTTGAGATCCAGTTCGATGTAACCCACTCGTGCACCCAACTGATCTTCAGCATCTTTTACTT
TCACCAGCGTTTCTGGGTGAGCAAAAACAGGAAGGCAAAATGCCGCAAAAAAGGGAATAAGGGCGACACG
GAAATGTTGAATACTCATACTCTTCCTTTTTCAATATTATTGAAGCATTTATCAGGGTTATTGTCTCATG
AGCGGATACATATTTGAATGTATTTAGAAAAATAAACAAATAGGGGTTCCGCGCACATTTCCCCGAAAAG
TGCCACCTGATGCGGTGTGAAATACCGCACAGATGCGTAAGGAGAAAATACCGCATCAGGAAATTGTAAG
CGTTAATATTTTGTTAAAATTCGCGTTAAATTTTTGTTAAATCAGCTCATTTTTTAACCAATAGGCCGAA
ATCGGCAAAATCCCTTATAAATCAAAAGAATAGACCGAGATAGGGT
[37 nt withheld, positions 7747-7783]
AAAGAACGTGGACTCCAACGTCAAAGG
[49 nt withheld, positions 7811-7859]
T
[91 nt withheld, positions 7861-7951]
G
[124 nt withheld, positions 7953-8076]
CCATTCGCCATTCAGGCTGCGCAACTGTTGGGAAGGGCGATCGGTGCGGGCCTCTTCGCTATTACGCCAG
CTGGCGAAAGGGGGATGTGCTGCAAGGCGATTAAGTTGGGTAACGCCAGGGTTTTCCCAGTCACGACGTT
GTAAAACGACGGCCAGTGAATTGTAATACGACTCACTATA
Features (pLannotate 1.2.2; 24 found; start..end, strand, type, name):
    286..1448    +  promoter       EF-1α promoter: strong constitutive promoter for human elongation factor EF-1α
   1449..1473    +  misc_feature   MCS (fragment): pBluescript multiple cloning site
   1493..1515    +  misc_feature   MCS (fragment): multiple cloning site
   1554..2267    +  CDS            YPet: YPet is a basic (constitutively fluorescent) yellow fluorescent protein published in 2005, derived from Aequorea victoria. It has moderate acid sensitivity.
   2274..2435    +  CDS            PIN1 (fragment): PIN1_HUMAN - Experimental evidence at protein level: Swiss-Prot protein existence level 1. Peptidyl-prolyl cis/trans isomerase (PPIase) that binds to and isomerizes specific phosphorylated Ser/Thr-Pro (pSer/Thr-Pro) motifs (PubMed:21497122, PubMed:23623683, PubMed:29686383). By inducing conformational changes in a subset of phosphorylated proteins, acts as a molecular switch in multiple cellular processes (PubMed:21497122, PubMed:22033920, PubMed:23623683). Displays a preference for acidic residues located N-terminally to the proline bond to be isomerized. Regulates mitosis presumably by inter
   2859..3569    +  CDS            mTurquoise2: mTurquoise2 is a basic (constitutively fluorescent) cyan fluorescent protein published in 2012, derived from Aequorea victoria. It is reported to be a rapidly-maturing monomer with very low acid sensitivity.
   3652..3669    -  promoter       T7 promoter (fragment): promoter for bacteriophage T7 RNA polymerase
   3674..3808    -  polyA_signal   SV40 poly(A) signal: SV40 polyadenylation signal
   3859..4358    +  promoter       PGK promoter: mouse phosphoglycerate kinase 1 promoter
   4370..4417    +  promoter       EM7 promoter: synthetic bacterial promoter&nbsp
   4436..4834    +  CDS            BSD: blasticidin S deaminase; Aspergillus terreus BSD; confers resistance to blasticidin
   4888..5112    +  polyA_signal   bGH poly(A) signal: bovine growth hormone polyadenylation signal
   5381..5399    -  promoter       SP6 promoter: promoter for bacteriophage SP6 RNA polymerase
   5441..5457    -  protein_bind   lac operator: The lac repressor binds to the lac operator to inhibit transcription in E. coli. This inhibition can be relieved by adding lactose or isopropyl-β-D-thiogalactopyranoside (IPTG). lac repressor encoded by lacI
   5465..5495    -  promoter       lac promoter: promoter for the E. coli lac operon
   5510..5531    -  protein_bind   CAP binding site: CAP binding activates transcription in the presence of cAMP. E. coli catabolite activator protein
   5544..5636    -  CDS            lacI (fragment): lac repressor; lacI; The lac repressor binds to the lac operator to inhibit transcription in E. coli. This inhibition can be relieved by adding lactose or isopropyl-β-D-thiogalactopyranoside (IPTG).
   5819..6407    -  rep_origin     ori: high-copy-number ColE1/pMB1/pBR322/pUC origin of replication
   6578..7438    -  CDS            AmpR: β-lactamase; bla; confers resistance to ampicillin, carbenicillin, and related antibiotics
   7439..7543    -  promoter       AmpR promoter: bla
   7570..7620    +  misc_feature   bom (fragment): basis of mobility region from pBR322
   7648..8076    -  rep_origin     f1 ori (sequence partly withheld): f1 bacteriophage origin of replication; arrow indicates direction of (+) strand synthesis
   8080..8237    -  CDS            lacZα (fragment): LacZα fragment of β-galactosidase; lacZ fragment
   8240..2       +  promoter       T7 promoter (across the origin): promoter for bacteriophage T7 RNA polymerase
