[The description below was written by a language model from this plasmid's Addgene catalogue record and pLannotate feature annotations shown in this document.]
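Description:
miniTol2 x EF1a_EKAREN4 + PGK-blast is a mammalian expression plasmid built on a miniTol2 transposon backbone, designed for stable genomic integration of a FRET biosensor that reports ERK kinase activity. In bacteria it is maintained as a high-copy plasmid through a ColE1/pUC-type origin and selected with ampicillin (AmpR); an f1 origin and remnants of lac/lacZα cloning-vector sequence are also present. The sequenced record is about 8.3 kb. The automated annotation does not mark the Tol2 terminal repeats, although the backbone name and depositor comments imply them. Stable line generation requires co-transfection of a separate transposase-expressing plasmid.

The payload is EKAREN4, a synthetic sensor driven by the strong constitutive EF-1α promoter and terminated by an SV40 polyadenylation signal. The annotated reading frame runs from the yellow acceptor YPet, through a fragment of human PIN1 that presumably serves as the phospho-Ser/Thr-Pro binding module, then an unannotated stretch that likely holds the linker and ERK substrate region, to the cyan donor mTurquoise2. A C-terminal nuclear localization signal is recorded. Phosphorylation of the substrate by ERK is expected to promote intramolecular binding and change FRET between the two fluorophores. According to the depositor, the sensor derives from EKAREV and was improved by inserting a synthetic Turquoise2 sequence with 169 silent mutations to reduce recombination with the related YPet sequence, and by point mutagenesis of the sensor domain (K424P, K426W).

A second cassette places the blasticidin S deaminase gene under the mouse PGK promoter, with an EM7 bacterial promoter and a bGH poly(A) signal, allowing blasticidin selection of integrants. The construct was used for quantifying single-cell ERK dynamics, for example in colorectal cancer organoids.
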