Addgene plasmid #167825: miniTol2 x EF1a_EKAREN4 + PGK-blast
Purpose: Optimized EKAREV FRET biosensor sensor for ERK
Depositing lab: Hugo Snippert. Depositing organization: University Medical Centre Utrecht. Publication: Quantifying single-cell ERK dynamics in colorectal cancer organoids reveals EGFR as an amplifier of oncogenic MAPK pathway signalling. Ponsioen B, Post JB, Buissant des Amorie JR, Laskaris D, van Ineveld RL, Kersten S, Bertotti A, Sassi F, Sipieter F, Cappe B, Mertens S, Verlaan-Klink I, Boj SF, Vries RGJ, Rehmann H, Vandenabeele P, Riquet FB, Trusolino L, Bos JL, Snippert HJG. Nat Cell Biol. 2021 Apr;23(4):377-390. doi: 10.1038/s41556-021-00654-5. Epub 2021 Apr 1. PubMed 33795873.
Backbone
  Vector backbone: miniTol2 expression vector
  Backbone size w/o insert (bp): 3450
  Vector type: Mammalian Expression
  Selectable markers: Blasticidin
Growth in bacteria
  Bacterial resistance: Ampicillin, 100 μg/mL
  Growth temperature: 37°C
  Growth strain: DH5alpha
  Copy number: High Copy
Gene/Insert
  Gene/Insert name: EKAREN4
  Species: Synthetic
  Insert size (bp): 1950
  Mutation: K424P, K426W
  Promoter: EF1a
  Tag / fusion protein: nls localization motif (C terminal on insert)
  Cloning method: Ligation Independent Cloning
  Sequencing primers: 5′ TGGAATTTGCCCTTTTTGAG; 3′ AATGTTAACGACCGGt
Resource information
  A portion of this plasmid was derived from a plasmid made by: EKAREV (Komatsu et al.)
Terms and licenses: Academic/Nonprofit Terms; Industry Terms: Not Available to Industry
Depositor comments: We received EKAREV FRET biosensor from Matsuda-lab (Japan). We subsequently improved by insertion of a Turquoise2 synthetic DNA, including 169 silent mutations (reducing recombination) and adapted the sensor domain by point mutagenesis. The generation of stable cell lines using this plasmid requires the co-transfection of a transposase-expressing plasmid. The depositing lab recommends the use of Plasmid 158774.
How to cite: miniTol2 x EF1a_EKAREN4 + PGK-blast was a gift from Hugo Snippert (Addgene plasmid # 167825 ; http://n2t.net/addgene:167825 ; RRID:Addgene_167825)
