>Addgene plasmid #167825 | miniTol2 x EF1a_EKAREN4 + PGK-blast | depositor partial sequence | sequence record 325718 | EKAREN4 FRET biosensor + polyA
ATGGTGAGCAAGGGCGAGGAGCTGTTCACCGGGGTGGTGCCCATCCTGGTCGAGCTGGACGGCGACGTAA
ACGGCCACAAGTTCAGCGTGTCCGGCGAGGGCGAGGGCGATGCCACCTACGGCAAGCTGACCCTGAAGCT
TCTATGCACCACCGGCAAGCTGCCCGTGCCCTGGCCCACCCTCGTGACCACCCTGGGCTACGGCCTGCAG
TGCTTCGCCCGCTACCCCGACCACATGAAGCAGCACGACTTCTTCAAGTCCGCCATGCCCGAAGGCTACG
TCCAGGAGCGCACCATCTTCTTCAAGGACGACGGCAACTACAAGACCCGCGCCGAGGTGAAGTTCGAGGG
CGACACCCTGGTGAACCGCATCGAGCTGAAGGGCATCGACTTCAAGGAGGACGGCAACATCCTGGGGCAC
AAGCTGGAGTACAACTACAACAGCCACAACGTCTATATCACCGCCGACAAGCAGAAGAACGGCATCAAGG
CCAACTTCAAGATCCGCCACAACATCGAGGACGGCGGCGTGCAGCTCGCCGACCACTACCAGCAGAACAC
CCCCATCGGCGACGGCCCCGTGCTGCTGCCCGACAACCACTACCTGAGCTACCAGTCCGCCCTGTTCAAA
GACCCCAACGAGAAGCGCGATCACATGGTCCTGCTGGAGTTCCTGACCGCCGCCGGGATCACTGAGGGCA
TGAACGAGCTGTACCTCGAGATGGCGGACGAGGAGAAGCTGCCGCCCGGCTGGGAGAAGCGCATGAGCCG
CAGCTCAGGCCGAGTGTACTACTTCAACCACATCACTAACGCCAGCCAGTGGGAGCGGCCCAGCGGCAAC
AGCAGCAGTGGTGGCAAAAACGGGCAGGGGGAGCCTGCCAGGGGTACCAGTGCTGGTGGTAGTGCTGGTG
GTAGTGCTGGTGGTAGTGCTGGTGGTAGTGCTGGTGGTTCCGGCAGTGCTGGTGGTAGTGCTGGTGGTAG
TACCAGTGCTGGTGGTAGTGCTGGTGGTAGTGCTGGTGGTAGTGCTGGTGGTAGTGCTGGTGGTTCCGGC
AGTGCTGGTGGTAGTGCTGGTGGTAGTACCAGTGCTGGTGGTAGTGCTGGTGGTAGTGCTGGTGGTAGTG
CTGGTGGTAGTGCTGGTGGTTCCGGCAGTGCTGGTGGTAGTGCTGGTGGTAGTACCAGTGCTGGTGGTAG
TGCTGGTGGTAGTGCTGGTGGTAGTGCTGGTGGTAGTGCTGGTGGTTCCGGACCAGATGTCCCTAGAACT
CCAGTGGATCCAGCATGGCTGTCATTCCAATTTCCGGGCGGCCGCATGGTGAGTAAAGGGGAAGAACTGT
TTACTGGCGTGGTGCCAATTCTGGTCGAACTGGATGGAGATGTAAATGGGCATAAATTTAGTGTGTCTGG
AGAAGGGGAAGGAGACGCTACATATGGGAAACTGACACTGAAATTTATTTGTACTACTGGAAAACTGCCT
GTGCCTTGGCCTACACTCGTGACAACCCTGTCTTGGGGAGTGCAGTGTTTTGCCCGGTATCCTGATCATA
TGAAACAGCATGATTTTTTCAAATCTGCCATGCCTGAGGGATATGTCCAGGAACGGACAATTTTCTTTAA
AGATGATGGGAATTATAAAACACGGGCCGAAGTGAAATTTGAAGGGGATACACTGGTGAATCGGATTGAA
CTGAAAGGAATTGATTTTAAAGAAGATGGGAATATTCTGGGCCATAAACTGGAATATAATTATTTCAGCG
ATAATGTCTACATTACAGCCGATAAACAGAAGAATGGGATTAAAGCCAATTTTAAAATTCGGCATAATAT
TGAAGATGGAGGGGTGCAGCTCGCCGATCATTATCAGCAGAATACACCTATTGGGGATGGGCCTGTGCTG
CTGCCTGATAATCATTATCTGAGCACACAGTCTGCCCTGAGCAAGGACCCTAATGAAAAGCGGGACCATA
TGGTCCTGCTGGAATTTCTGACTGCCGCCGGCATTACACTCGGGATGGATGAACTGTCTAGACCTAAGAA
GAAGCGTAAGGTGTAAGTCGACGGTCGAGTCGAGACGCTAGCCACCGGTCGTTAACATTAAGCTAGAACT
ATAGTGAGTCGTATTACGTAGATCCAGACATGATAAGATACATTGATGAGTTTGGACAAACCACAACTAG
AATGCAGTGAAAAAAATGCTTTATTTGTGAAATTTGTGATGCTATTGCTTTATTTGTAACCATTATAAGC
TGCAATAAACAAGTTAACAACGCCGG
