>Addgene plasmid #167825 | miniTol2 x EF1a_EKAREN4 + PGK-blast | depositor partial sequence | sequence record 325719 | the resistance cassette PGK-blast + polyA
TTTAATTCTCGGGTAGGGGAGGCGCTTTTCCCAAGGCAGTCTGGAGCATGCGCTTTAGCAGCCCCGCTGG
GCACTTGGCGCTACACAAGTGGCCTCTGGCCTCGCACACATTCCACATCCACCGGTAGGCGCCAACCGGC
TCCGTTCTTTGGTGGCCCCTTCGCGCCACCTTCTACTCCTCCCCTAGTCAGGAAGTTCCCCCCCGCCCCG
CAGCTCGCGTCGTGCAGGACGTGACAAATGGAAGTAGCACGTCTCACTAGTCTCGTGCAGATGGACAGCA
CCGCTGAGCAATGGAAGCGGGTAGGCCTTTGGGGCAGCGGCCAATAGCAGCTTTGCTCCTTCGCTTTCTG
GGCTCAGAGGCTGGGAAGGGGTGGGTCCGGGGGCGGGCTCAGGGGCGGGCTCAGGGGCGGGGCGGGCGCC
CGAAGGTCCTCCGGAGGCCCGGCATTCTGCACGCTTCAAAAGCGCACGTCTGCCGCGCTGTTCTCCTCTT
CCTCATCTCCGGGCCTTTCGACCTGCAGCCTGTTGACAATTAATCATCGGCATAGTATATCGGCATAGTA
TAATACGACAAGGTGAGGAACTAAACCATGGCCAAGCCTTTGTCTCAAGAAGAATCCACCCTCATTGAAA
GAGCAACGGCTACAATCAACAGCATCCCCATCTCTGAAGACTACAGCGTCGCCAGCGCAGCTCTCTCTAG
CGACGGCCGCATCTTCACTGGTGTCAATGTATATCATTTTACTGGGGGACCTTGTGCAGAACTCGTGGTG
CTGGGCACTGCTGCTGCTGCGGCAGCTGGCAACCTGACTTGTATCGTCGCGATCGGAAATGAGAACAGGG
GCATCTTGAGCCCCTGCGGACGGTGCCGACAGGTGCTTCTCGATCTGCATCCTGGGATCAAAGCCATAGT
GAAGGACAGTGATGGACAGCCGACGGCAGTTGGGATTCGTGAATTGCTGCCCTCTGGTTATGTGTGGGAG
GGCTAACCCGGGAGATGGGGGAGGCTAACTGAGCTCTAGAGCTCGCTGATCAGCCTCGACTGTGCCTTCT
AGTTGCCAGCCATCTGTTGTTTGCCCCTCCCCCGTGCCTTCCTTGACCCTGGAAGGTGCCACTCCCACTG
TCCTTTCCTAATAAAATGAGGAAATTGCATCGCATTGTCTGAGTAGGTGTCATTCTATTCTGGGGGGTGG
GGTGGGGCAGGACAGCAAGGGGGAGGATTGGGAAGACAATAGCAGGCATGCTGGGGATGCGGTGGGCTCT
ATGGCTTCTGAGGTTAAT
